>Addgene plasmid #120606 | Smp_102480-Cd4-bio-His | addgene full sequence | sequence record 234153 | Addgene NGS Result
GACATTGATTATTGACTAGTTATTAATAGTAATCAATTACGGGGTCATTAGTTCATAGCCCATATATGGA
GTTCCGCGTTACATAACTTACGGTAAATGGCCCGCCTGGCTGACCGCCCAACGACCCCCGCCCATTGACG
TCAATAATGACGTATGTTCCCATAGTAACGCCAATAGGGACTTTCCATTGACGTCAATGGGTGGAGTATT
TACGGTAAACTGCCCACTTGGCAGTACATCAAGTGTATCATATGCCAAGTCCGCCCCCTATTGACGTCAA
TGACGGTAAATGGCCCGCCTGGCATTATGCCCAGTACATGACCTTACGGGACTTTCCTACTTGGCAGTAC
ATCTACGTATTAGTCATCGCTATTACCATGGTGATGCGGTTTTGGCAGTACACCAATGGGCGTGGATAGC
GGTTTGACTCACGGGGATTTCCAAGTCTCCACCCCATTGACGTCAATGGGAGTTTGTTTTGGCACCAAAA
TCAACGGGACTTTCCAAAATGTCGTAATAACCCCGCCCCGTTGACGCAAATGGGCGGTAGGCGTGTACGG
TGGGAGGTCTATATAAGCAGAGCTCGTTTAGTGAACCGTCAGATCCTCACTCTCTTCCGCATCGCTGTCT
GCGAGGGCCAGCTGTTGGGCTCGCGGTTGAGGACAAACTCTTCGCGGTCTTTCCAGTACTCTTGGATCGG
AAACCCGTCGGCCTCCGAACGGTACTCCGCCACCGAGGGACCTGAGCGAGTCCGCATCGACCGGATCGGA
AAACCTCTCGAGAAAGGCGTCTAACCAGTCACAGTCGCAAGGTAGGCTGAGCACCGTGGCGGGCGGCAGC
GGGTGGCGGTCGGGGTTGTTTCTGGCGGAGGTGCTGCTGATGATGTAATTAAAGTAGGCGGTCTTGAGAC
GGCGGATGGTCGAGGTGAGGTGTGGCAGGCTTGAGATCCAGCTGTTGGGGTGAGTACTCCCTCTCAAAAG
CGGGCATTACTTCTGCGCTAAGATTGTCAGTTTCCAAAAACGAGGAGGATTTGATATTCACCTGGCCCGA
TCTGGCCATACACTTGAGTGACAATGACATCCACTTTGCCTTTCTCTCCACAGGTGTCCACTCCCAGGTC
CAAGTTTGCCACCATGGAGTTTCAGACCCAGGTACTCATGTCCCTGCTGCTCTGCATGTCTGGTGCGGCC
GCCAACCAGCTGGACGAGAAGCTGTTCCCCTACTCCAAGCGGTTCAACGGCAGCGCCTGCGTGACCAAGG
ACGGCAAAGTGACCTGCACCGAGAGCACCCACCAGAGCCTGTCCGATGGCGCGCCGTCGACCTCCATCAC
GGCCTATAAGAGTGAGGGGGAGTCAGCGGAGTTCTCCTTCCCACTCAACCTTGGAGAGGAAAGCCTGCAG
GGAGAGTTGAGATGGAAGGCAGAGAAGGCTCCTTCTTCCCAGTCCTGGATCACCTTCTCCCTAAAGAACC
AAAAGGTGTCTGTGCAGAAGTCTACTAGCAACCCCAAGTTCCAGCTGTCCGAAACGCTCCCACTCACCCT
TCAGATACCCCAGGTCTCCCTTCAGTTTGCTGGTTCTGGCAACCTGACCCTGACTCTGGACAGAGGGATA
CTGTATCAGGAAGTGAACCTGGTGGTGATGAAAGTGACTCAGCCCGACAGCAACACTTTGACCTGTGAGG
TGATGGGACCCACCTCACCCAAGATGAGACTGATCTTGAAGCAGGAGAATCAGGAGGCCAGGGTCTCCAG
GCAGGAGAAAGTGATTCAAGTGCAGGCCCCTGAAGCAGGGGTGTGGCAATGTCTACTGAGTGAAGGTGAA
GAGGTCAAGATGGACTCCAAGATCCAGGTTTTATCCAAAGGGTTGAATTCCGGCAGCCTGCACCACATCC
TGGACGCCCAGAAGATGCTGTGGAACCACAGGGACAGGAACCTGCCTCCTCTGGCCCCTCTGGGCCCCCA
CCACCATCACCACCATTGAGTCTAGACACGTGATTAATTAAGGATCCCCCGACCTCGACCTCTGGCTAAT
AAAGGAAATTTATTTTCATTGCAATAGTGTGTTGGAATTTTTTGTGTCTCTCACTCGGAAGGACATATGG
GAGGGCAAATCATTTGGTCGAGATCCCTCGGAGATCTCTAGCTAGAGGATCGATCCCCGCCCCGGACGAA
CTAAACCTGACTACGACATCTCTGCCCCTTCTTCGCGGGGCAGTGCATGTAATCCCTTCAGTTGGTTGGT
ACAACTTGCCAACTGGGCCCTGTTCCACATGTGACACGGGGGGGGACCAAACACAAAGGGGTTCTCTGAC
TGTAGTTGACATCCTTATAAATGGATGTGCACATTTGCCAACACTGAGTGGCTTTCATCCTGGAGCAGAC
TTTGCAGTCTGTGGACTGCAACACAACATTGCCTTTATGTGTAACTCTTGGCTGAAGCTCTTACACCAAT
GCTGGGGGACATGTACCTCCCAGGGGCCCAGGAAGACTACGGGAGGCTACACCAACGTCAATCAGAGGGG
CCTGTGTAGCTACCGATAAGCGGACCCTCAAGAGGGCATTAGCAATAGTGTTTATAAGGCCCCCTTGTTA
ACCCTAAACGGGTAGCATATGCTTCCCGGGTAGTAGTATATACTATCCAGACTAACCCTAATTCAATAGC
ATATGTTACCCAACGGGAAGCATATGCTATCGAATTAGGGTTAGTAAAAGGGTCCTAAGGAACAGCGATA
TCTCCCACCCCATGAGCTGTCACGGTTTTATTTACATGGGGTCAGGATTCCACGAGGGTAGTGAACCATT
TTAGTCACAAGGGCAGTGGCTGAAGATCAAGGAGCGGGCAGTGAACTCTCCTGAATCTTCGCCTGCTTCT
TCATTCTCCTTCGTTTAGCTAATAGAATAACTGCTGAGTTGTGAACAGTAAGGTGTATGTGAGGTGCTCG
AAAACAAGGTTTCAGGTGACGCCCCCAGAATAAAATTTGGACGGGGGGTTCAGTGGTGGCATTGTGCTAT
GACACCAATATAACCCTCACAAACCCCTTGGGCAATAAATACTAGTGTAGGAATGAAACATTCTGAATAT
CTTTAACAATAGAAATCCATGGGGTGGGGACAAGCCGTAAAGACTGGATGTCCATCTCACACGAATTTAT
GGCTATGGGCAACACATAATCCTAGTGCAATATGATACTGGGGTTATTAAGATGTGTCCCAGGCAGGGAC
CAAGACAGGTGAACCATGTTGTTACACTCTATTTGTAACAAGGGGAAAGAGAGTGGACGCCGACAGCAGC
GGACTCCACTGGTTGTCTCTAACACCCCCGAAAATTAAACGGGGCTCCACGCCAATGGGGCCCATAAACA
AAGACAAGTGGCCACTCTTTTTTTTGAAATTGTGGAGTGGGGGCACGCGTCAGCCCCCACACGCCGCCCT
GCGGTTTTGGACTGTAAAATAAGGGTGTAATAACTTGGCTGATTGTAACCCCGCTAACCACTGCGGTCAA
ACCACTTGCCCACAAAACCACTAATGGCACCCCGGGGAATACCTGCATAAGTAGGTGGGCGGGCCAAGAT
AGGGGCGCGATTGCTGCGATCTGGAGGACAAATTACACACACTTGCGCCTGAGCGCCAAGCACAGGGTTG
TTGGTCCTCATATTCACGAGGTCGCTGAGAGCACGGTGGGCTAATGTTGCCATGGGTAGCATATACTACC
CAAATATCTGGATAGCATATGCTATCCTAATCTATATCTGGGTAGCATAGGCTATCCTAATCTATATCTG
GGTAGCATATGCTATCCTAATCTATATCTGGGTAGTATATGCTATCCTAATTTATATCTGGGTAGCATAG
GCTATCCTAATCTATATCTGGGTAGCATATGCTATCCTAATCTATATCTGGGTAGTATATGCTATCCTAA
TCTGTATCCGGGTAGCATATGCTATCCTAATAGAGATTAGGGTAGTATATGCTATCCTAATTTATATCTG
GGTAGCATATACTACCCAAATATCTGGATAGCATATGCTATCCTAATCTATATCTGGGTAGCATATGCTA
TCCTAATCTATATCTGGGTAGCATAGGCTATCCTAATCTATATCTGGGTAGCATATGCTATCCTAATCTA
TATCTGGGTAGTATATGCTATCCTAATTTATATCTGGGTAGCATAGGCTATCCTAATCTATATCTGGGTA
GCATATGCTATCCTAATCTATATCTGGGTAGTATATGCTATCCTAATCTGTATCCGGGTAGCATATGCTA
TCCTCATGATAAGCTGTCAAACATGAGAATTTTCTTGAAGACGAAAGGGCCTCGTGATACGCCTATTTTT
ATAGGTTAATGTCATGATAATAATGGTTTCTTAGACGTCAGGTGGCACTTTTCGGGGAAATGTGCGCGGA
ACCCCTATTTGTTTATTTTTCTAAATACATTCAAATATGTATCCGCTCATGAGACAATAACCCTGATAAA
TGCTTCAATAATATTGAAAAAGGAAGAGTATGAGTATTCAACATTTCCGTGTCGCCCTTATTCCCTTTTT
TGCGGCATTTTGCCTTCCTGTTTTTGCTCACCCAGAAACGCTGGTGAAAGTAAAAGATGCTGAAGATCAG
TTGGGTGCACGAGTGGGTTACATCGAACTGGATCTCAACAGCGGTAAGATCCTTGAGAGTTTTCGCCCCG
AAGAACGTTTTCCAATGATGAGCACTTTTAAAGTTCTGCTATGTGGCGCGGTATTATCCCGTGTTGACGC
CGGGCAAGAGCAACTCGGTCGCCGCATACACTATTCTCAGAATGACTTGGTTGAGTACTCACCAGTCACA
GAAAAGCATCTTACGGATGGCATGACAGTAAGAGAATTATGCAGTGCTGCCATAACCATGAGTGATAACA
CTGCGGCCAACTTACTTCTGACAACGATCGGAGGACCGAAGGAGCTAACCGCTTTTTTGCACAACATGGG
GGATCATGTAACTCGCCTTGATCGTTGGGAACCGGAGCTGAATGAAGCCATACCAAACGACGAGCGTGAC
ACCACGATGCCTGCAGCAATGGCAACAACGTTGCGCAAACTATTAACTGGCGAACTACTTACTCTAGCTT
CCCGGCAACAATTAATAGACTGGATGGAGGCGGATAAAGTTGCAGGACCACTTCTGCGCTCGGCCCTTCC
GGCTGGCTGGTTTATTGCTGATAAATCTGGAGCCGGTGAGCGTGGGTCTCGCGGTATCATTGCAGCACTG
GGGCCAGATGGTAAGCCCTCCCGTATCGTAGTTATCTACACGACGGGGAGTCAGGCAACTATGGATGAAC
GAAATAGACAGATCGCTGAGATAGGTGCCTCACTGATTAAGCATTGGTAACTGTCAGACCAAGTTTACTC
ATATATACTTTAGATTGATTTAAAACTTCATTTTTAATTTAAAAGGATCTAGGTGAAGATCCTTTTTGAT
AATCTCATGACCAAAATCCCTTAACGTGAGTTTTCGTTCCACTGAGCGTCAGACCCCGTAGAAAAGATCA
AAGGATCTTCTTGAGATCCTTTTTTTCTGCGCGTAATCTGCTGCTTGCAAACAAAAAAACCACCGCTACC
AGCGGTGGTTTGTTTGCCGGATCAAGAGCTACCAACTCTTTTTCCGAAGGTAACTGGCTTCAGCAGAGCG
CAGATACCAAATACTGTTCTTCTAGTGTAGCCGTAGTTAGGCCACCACTTCAAGAACTCTGTAGCACCGC
CTACATACCTCGCTCTGCTAATCCTGTTACCAGTGGCTGCTGCCAGTGGCGATAAGTCGTGTCTTACCGG
GTTGGACTCAAGACGATAGTTACCGGATAAGGCGCAGCGGTCGGGCTGAACGGGGGGTTCGTGCACACAG
CCCAGCTTGGAGCGAACGACCTACACCGAACTGAGATACCTACAGCGTGAGCTATGAGAAAGCGCCACGC
TTCCCGAAGGGAGAAAGGCGGACAGGTATCCGGTAAGCGGCAGGGTCGGAACAGGAGAGCGCACGAGGGA
GCTTCCAGGGGGAAACGCCTGGTATCTTTATAGTCCTGTCGGGTTTCGCCACCTCTGACTTGAGCGTCGA
TTTTTGTGATGCTCGTCAGGGGGGCGGAGCCTATGGAAAAACGCCAGCAACGCGGCCTTTTTACGGTTCC
TGGCCTTTTGCTGGCCTTTTGCTCACATGTTCTTTCCTGCGTTATCCCCTGATTCTGTGGATAACCGTAT
TACCGCCTTTGAGTGAGCTGATACCGCTCGCCGCAGCCGAACGACCGAGCGCAGCGAGTCAGTGAGCGAG
GAAGCGGAAGAGCGCCCAATACGCAAACCGCCTCTCCCCGCGCGTTGGCCGATTCATTAATGCAGCTGGC
ACGACAGGTTTCCCGACTGGAAAGCGGGCAGTGAGCGCAACGCAATTAATGTGAGTTAGCTCACTCATTA
GGCACCCCAGGCTTTACACTTTATGCTTCCGGCTCGTATGTTGTGTGGAATTGTGAGCGGATAACAATTT
CACACAGGAAACAGCTATGACCATGATTACGCCAAGCTCTAGCTAGAGGTCGACCAATTCTCATGTTTGA
CAGCTTATCATCGCAGATCCGGGCAACGTTGTTGCCATTGCTGCAGGCGCAGAACTGGTAGGTATGGAAG
ATCTATACATTGAATCAATATTGGCAATTAGCCATATTAGTCATTGGTTATATAGCATAAATCAATATTG
GCTATTGGCCATTGCATACGTTGTATCTATATCATAATATGTACATTTATATTGGCTCATGTCCAATATG
ACCGCCATGTT
Features (pLannotate 1.2.2; 18 found; start..end, strand, type, name):
      1..380     +  enhancer       CMV enhancer: human cytomegalovirus immediate early enhancer
    382..581     +  promoter       CMV promoter: human cytomegalovirus (CMV) immediate early promoter
    649..687     +  misc_feature   Ad SA (fragment): adenovirus major late transcript splice acceptor (Friedrich and Soriano, 1991)
    720..929     -  CDS            PTP (fragment): TERM_ADE02 - Experimental evidence at protein level: Swiss-Prot protein existence level 1. Protein covalently bound to the viral DNA that acts as a primer for viral genomic replication by DNA strand displacement. Assembles on the viral origin of replication in an initiation complex with viral polymerase, DBP, host NFIA and host POU2F1/OCT1. During initiation, the polymerase covalently couples the first dCTP with Ser- 580 of pTP. The terminal protein stimulates the template activity over 20 fold compared to protein-free templates. Neo-synthesized viral genomes are linked to two preterminal prot
    960..1049    +  intron         chimeric intron (fragment): chimera between introns from adenovirus and immunoglobulin heavy chain genes
   1068..1114    +  CDS            IgH signal sequence (fragment): signal sequence from the mouse immunoglobulin heavy chain variable region
   1308..1868    +  CDS            Cd4 (fragment): CD4_RAT - Experimental evidence at protein level: Swiss-Prot protein existence level 1. Integral membrane glycoprotein that plays an essential role in the immune response and serves multiple functions in responses against both external and internal offenses. In T-cells, functions primarily as a coreceptor for MHC class II molecule:peptide complex. The antigens presented by class II peptides are derived from extracellular proteins while class I peptides are derived from cytosolic proteins. Interacts simultaneously with the T-cell receptor (TCR) and the MHC class II presented by antigen presenti
   2028..2083    +  polyA_signal   β-globin poly(A) signal: rabbit β-globin polyadenylation signal (Gil and Proudfoot, 1987)
   2597..4278    -  rep_origin     oriP (fragment): Epstein-Barr virus oriP replication origin (Yates et al., 2000)
   4405..4509    +  promoter       AmpR promoter: bla
   4510..5370    +  CDS            AmpR: β-lactamase; bla; confers resistance to ampicillin, carbenicillin, and related antibiotics
   5541..6129    +  rep_origin     ori: high-copy-number ColE1/pMB1/pBR322/pUC origin of replication
   6312..6404    +  CDS            lacI (fragment): lac repressor; lacI; The lac repressor binds to the lac operator to inhibit transcription in E. coli. This inhibition can be relieved by adding lactose or isopropyl-β-D-thiogalactopyranoside (IPTG).
   6417..6438    +  protein_bind   CAP binding site: CAP binding activates transcription in the presence of cAMP. E. coli catabolite activator protein
   6453..6483    +  promoter       lac promoter: promoter for the E. coli lac operon
   6491..6507    +  protein_bind   lac operator: The lac repressor binds to the lac operator to inhibit transcription in E. coli. This inhibition can be relieved by adding lactose or isopropyl-β-D-thiogalactopyranoside (IPTG). lac repressor encoded by lacI
   6577..6593    +  promoter       tet promoter (fragment): E. coli promoter for tetracycline efflux protein gene
   6603..6628    -  CDS            bla(M) (fragment): β-lactamase lacking the signal sequence; bla(M); allows cytosolic expression of β-lactamase
