[The description below was written by a language model from this plasmid's Addgene catalogue record and pLannotate feature annotations shown in this document.]
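Description:
Smp_102480-Cd4-bio-His is a mammalian expression plasmid built on the pTT3 backbone for producing a recombinant, secreted form of the Schistosoma mansoni protein Smp_102480. It is propagated in E. coli as a high-copy plasmid through a ColE1/pUC-type origin and selected with ampicillin via the bla gene. The backbone also carries a fragment of the Epstein-Barr virus oriP, which supports episomal maintenance in cells that supply EBNA1 and is a typical feature of vectors designed for high-yield transient expression. Residual lac regulatory elements and other small fragments annotated near the bacterial origin appear to be backbone remnants with no stated role.

Expression is driven by the CMV immediate early enhancer and promoter, followed by adenovirus-derived leader and splice sequences and a chimeric intron fragment that aid transcript processing, and is terminated by the rabbit β-globin polyadenylation signal. The open reading frame begins with a fragment annotated as a mouse immunoglobulin heavy chain signal sequence, which would direct the product into the secretory pathway. The short S. mansoni insert, recorded as 115 bp and cloned between retained NotI and AscI sites, is not itself annotated in the feature table but falls in the gap between the signal sequence and the tag. Downstream, the backbone supplies a C-terminal tag consisting of rat Cd4 domains 3 and 4, a biotinylation ("bio") sequence and a 6xHis tag; only the Cd4 portion is annotated. Such a tag allows His-based purification and capture of biotinylated protein on streptavidin. The plasmid belongs to a library of S. mansoni cell-surface and secreted proteins used to identify early serological markers of infection.
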