Addgene plasmid #120606: Smp_102480-Cd4-bio-His
Purpose: Expression of recombinant S. mansoni protein
Depositing lab: Gavin Wright. Depositing organization: Wellcome Sanger Institute. Publication: A library of cell-surface and secreted proteins from Schistosoma mansoni identifies early serological markers of infection. Cécile Crosnier, Anna V. Protasio, Gabriel Rinaldi, Shona Wilson, Matthew Berriman, Gavin J. Wright. bioRXiv 10.1101/593616.
Backbone
  Vector backbone: pTT3
  Backbone manufacturer: Yves Durocher, NRC
  Backbone size w/o insert (bp): 6686
  Vector type: Mammalian Expression
Growth in bacteria
  Bacterial resistance: Ampicillin, 100 μg/mL
  Growth temperature: 37°C
  Growth strain: DH5alpha
  Copy number: High Copy
Gene/Insert
  Gene/Insert name: Smp_102480
  Species: Schistosoma mansoni
  Insert size (bp): 115
  Entrez Gene: Smp_102480 (a.k.a. Smp_102480)
  Promoter: CMV
  Tag / fusion protein: ratCd4(d3+4)-bio-6His (C terminal on backbone)
  Cloning method: Restriction Enzyme; 5′ cloning site NotI (not destroyed); 3′ cloning site AscI (not destroyed)
Terms and licenses: Academic/Nonprofit Terms; Industry Terms: Not Available to Industry
How to cite: Smp_102480-Cd4-bio-His was a gift from Gavin Wright (Addgene plasmid # 120606 ; http://n2t.net/addgene:120606 ; RRID:Addgene_120606)
